Addgene plasmid #118800: pHBS1411 GFP-TDP43 FYW-S
Purpose: To test the effect of sequence on nuclear body formation and splicing of full-length TDP43
Depositing lab: Rajat Rohatgi. Depositing organization: Stanford University. Publication: Phase separation-deficient TDP43 remains functional in splicing. Schmidt HB, Barreau A, Rohatgi R. Nat Commun. 2019 Oct 25;10(1):4890. doi: 10.1038/s41467-019-12740-2. PubMed 31653829.
Backbone
  Vector backbone: pLenti-CMV-Puro
  Vector type: Lentiviral
  Selectable markers: Puromycin
Growth in bacteria
  Bacterial resistance: Ampicillin, 100 μg/mL
  Growth temperature: 37°C
  Growth strain: NEB Stable
  Copy number: High Copy
Gene/Insert
  Gene/Insert name: TARDBP mutant
  Species: H. sapiens (human)
  Mutation: All FYW to S in CTD of full-length TDP43
  Entrez Gene: TARDBP (a.k.a. ALS10, TDP-43)
  Cloning method: Gibson Cloning
Terms and licenses: Academic/Nonprofit Terms; Industry Terms: Not Available to Industry
Depositor comments: Category 1: Compositional CTD mutants
How to cite: pHBS1411 GFP-TDP43 FYW-S was a gift from Rajat Rohatgi (Addgene plasmid # 118800 ; http://n2t.net/addgene:118800 ; RRID:Addgene_118800)
