[The description below was written by a language model from this plasmid's Addgene catalogue record and pLannotate feature annotations shown in this document.]
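Description:
pHBS1411 GFP-TDP43 FYW-S is a lentiviral transfer plasmid of about 9.9 kb built on the pLenti-CMV-Puro backbone. It expresses a GFP-tagged mutant of human TDP43 (TARDBP) in mammalian cells. In bacteria it is maintained through a high-copy ColE1/pUC-type origin and selected with ampicillin via the β-lactamase gene. An f1 origin, lac promoter/operator remnants and T7/T3 promoter sites are also carried over from the parental cloning vector.

The viral portion has a third-generation layout. An RSV promoter drives a truncated HIV-1 5' LTR, followed by the Ψ packaging signal with a gag fragment, the Rev response element and the cPPT/CTS. A second truncated LTR downstream of the cargo, annotated by the software as a 5' LTR but positioned as the 3' LTR, closes the viral genome and is followed by an SV40 poly(A) signal and SV40 origin. Together these elements allow the genomic RNA to be packaged, exported in a Rev-dependent manner and integrated into target cells when packaging functions are supplied in trans.

The payload is transcribed from the CMV enhancer/promoter. It consists of superfolder GFP placed directly upstream of full-length TARDBP, consistent with an N-terminal fusion. In this TDP43 variant all phenylalanine, tyrosine and tryptophan residues in the C-terminal domain are changed to serine. A residual attB2 site and a WPRE, which boosts transcript expression, follow the coding region. A separate mouse PGK promoter drives puromycin N-acetyltransferase for selection of transduced cells. The depositor classes it among compositional C-terminal domain mutants, and it is intended for testing how sequence affects nuclear body formation and the splicing activity of full-length TDP43.
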