Features (pLannotate 1.2.2; 30 found; start..end, strand, type, name):
     82..198     +  misc_feature   cPPT/CTS: central polypurine tract and central termination sequence of HIV-1
    221..524     +  enhancer       CMV enhancer: human cytomegalovirus immediate early enhancer
    525..728     +  promoter       CMV promoter: human cytomegalovirus (CMV) immediate early promoter
    851..1552    +  CDS            Superfolder GFP: Superfolder GFP is a basic (constitutively fluorescent) green fluorescent protein published in 2005, derived from Aequorea victoria. It is reported to be a very rapidly-maturing weak dimer.
   1562..2803    +  CDS            TARDBP: TADBP_HUMAN - Also known as TDP43. Experimental evidence at protein level: Swiss-Prot protein existence level 1. RNA-binding protein that is involved in various steps of RNA biogenesis and processing (PubMed:23519609). Preferentially binds, via its two RNA recognition motifs RRM1 and RRM2, to GU-repeats on RNA molecules predominantly localized within long introns and in the 3'UTR of mRNAs (PubMed:23519609, PubMed:24240615, PubMed:24464995). In turn, regulates the splicing of many non-coding and protein-coding RNAs including proteins involved in neuronal survival, as well as mRNAs that encode p
   2807..2831    -  protein_bind   attB2: mutant version of attB; recombination site for the Gateway® BP reaction BP Clonase™
   2867..3455    +  misc_feature   WPRE: woodchuck hepatitis virus posttranscriptional regulatory element
   3469..3968    +  promoter       PGK promoter: mouse phosphoglycerate kinase 1 promoter
   3989..4588    +  CDS            PuroR: puromycin N-acetyltransferase; pac from Streptomyces alboniger; confers resistance to puromycin
   4656..4793    +  CDS            nef (fragment): NEF_HV1LA - Experimental evidence at protein level: Swiss-Prot protein existence level 1. Extracellular Nef protein targets CD4(+) T-lymphocytes for apoptosis by interacting with CXCR4 surface receptors. From Human immunodeficiency virus type 1 group M subtype B (isolate Lai) (HIV-1).
   4779..4959    +  LTR            5' LTR (truncated): truncated 5' long terminal repeat (LTR) from HIV-1
   5031..5152    +  polyA_signal   SV40 poly(A) signal: SV40 polyadenylation signal
   5192..5327    +  rep_origin     SV40 ori: SV40 origin of replication
   5348..5366    -  promoter       T7 promoter: promoter for bacteriophage T7 RNA polymerase
   5374..5529    +  CDS            lacZα (fragment): LacZα fragment of β-galactosidase; lacZ fragment
   5534..5962    +  rep_origin     f1 ori (sequence partly withheld): f1 bacteriophage origin of replication; arrow indicates direction of (+) strand synthesis
   6015..6119    +  promoter       AmpR promoter: bla
   6120..6980    +  CDS            AmpR: β-lactamase; bla; confers resistance to ampicillin, carbenicillin, and related antibiotics
   7151..7739    +  rep_origin     ori: high-copy-number ColE1/pMB1/pBR322/pUC origin of replication
   7922..8014    +  CDS            lacI (fragment): lac repressor; lacI; The lac repressor binds to the lac operator to inhibit transcription in E. coli. This inhibition can be relieved by adding lactose or isopropyl-β-D-thiogalactopyranoside (IPTG).
   8027..8048    +  protein_bind   CAP binding site: CAP binding activates transcription in the presence of cAMP. E. coli catabolite activator protein
   8063..8093    +  promoter       lac promoter: promoter for the E. coli lac operon
   8101..8117    +  protein_bind   lac operator: The lac repressor binds to the lac operator to inhibit transcription in E. coli. This inhibition can be relieved by adding lactose or isopropyl-β-D-thiogalactopyranoside (IPTG). lac repressor encoded by lacI
   8162..8180    +  promoter       T3 promoter: promoter for bacteriophage T3 RNA polymerase
   8208..8434    +  promoter       RSV promoter: Rous sarcoma virus enhancer/promoter
   8435..8615    +  LTR            5' LTR (truncated): truncated 5' long terminal repeat (LTR) from HIV-1
   8662..8787    +  misc_feature   HIV-1 Ψ: packaging signal of human immunodeficiency virus type 1
   8771..9134    +  CDS            HIV-1 gag (fragment): gag protein from human immunodeficiency virus 1; gag
   9280..9513    +  misc_feature   RRE: The Rev response element (RRE) of HIV-1 allows for Rev-dependent mRNA export from the nucleus to the cytoplasm.
   9890..63      +  CDS            Rev (fragment) (across the origin): human immunodeficiency virus 1 (HIV-1) Rev protein; rev; enhances nuclear export of unspliced and incompletely spliced viral mRNAs
>Addgene plasmid #118800 | pHBS1411 GFP-TDP43 FYW-S | addgene full sequence | sequence record 229677 | Addgene NGS Result
AGGAATAGAAGAAGAAGGTGGAGAGAGAGACAGAGACAGATCCATTCGATTAGTGAACGGATCTCGACGG
TATCGGTTAACTTTTAAAAGAAAAGGGGGGATTGGGGGGTACAGTGCAGGGGAAAGAATAGTAGACATAA
TAGCAACAGACATACAAACTAAAGAATTACAAAAACAAATTACAAAATTCAAAATTTTATCGATAAGCTT
GGGAGTTCCGCGTTACATAACTTACGGTAAATGGCCCGCCTGGCTGACCGCCCAACGACCCCCGCCCATT
GACGTCAATAATGACGTATGTTCCCATAGTAACGCCAATAGGGACTTTCCATTGACGTCAATGGGTGGAG
TATTTACGGTAAACTGCCCACTTGGCAGTACATCAAGTGTATCATATGCCAAGTACGCCCCCTATTGACG
TCAATGACGGTAAATGGCCCGCCTGGCATTATGCCCAGTACATGACCTTATGGGACTTTCCTACTTGGCA
GTACATCTACGTATTAGTCATCGCTATTACCATGGTGATGCGGTTTTGGCAGTACATCAATGGGCGTGGA
TAGCGGTTTGACTCACGGGGATTTCCAAGTCTCCACCCCATTGACGTCAATGGGAGTTTGTTTTGGCACC
AAAATCAACGGGACTTTCCAAAATGTCGTAACAACTCCGCCCCATTGACGCAAATGGGCGGTAGGCGTGT
ACGGTGGGAGGTCTATATAAGCAGAGCTCGTTTAGTGAACCGTCAGATCGCCTGGAGACGCCATCCACGC
TGTTTTGACCTCCATAGAAGACACCGACTCTAGTCCAGTGTGGTGGAATTCTGCAGATTACCACCGGTGC
CACCATGGGAAGTAAAGGAGAGGAACTATTTACAGGTACTGTGCCTATCAAAGTCGAGCTGGACGGCGAC
GTAAACGGCCACAAGTTCAGCGTGCGTGGCGAGGGCGAGGGCGATGCCACCGAGGGCAAGCTGACCCTGA
AGTTCATCTGCACCACCGGCAAGCTGCCGGTGCCGTGGCCGACCCTCGTGACCACCCTGACCTACGGCGT
GCAGTGCTTCAGCCGCTACCCGGACCACATGAAGCGTCACGACTTCTTCAAGTCCGCCATGCCGGAAGGC
TACGTCCAGGAGCGCACCATCGAGTTCAAGGACGACGGCACCTACAAGACCCGCGCGGAGGTGAAGTTCG
AGGGCGACACCCTGGTGAACCGCATCGAGCTGAAGGGCAACGACTTCAAGGAGGACGGCAACATCCTGGG
TCACAAGCTGGAGTACAACCACAACAGCCACAACGTCCGTATCGAAGCCGACAAGCAGAAGAACGGCATC
AAGGCTAACTTCAAGATCCGCCACAACGTTGAGGACGGCAGCCAGCAGGAAGCCGACCACAAACAGCAGA
ACACCCCGATCGGCGACGGCCCGGTGCGCCTGCCGGACAACCACTATCTGAGCACCCAGACCACGCTGAG
CAAAGACCCGAACGAGAAGCGCGATCACATGGTCCTGAAGGAGTTCGTGACGGCAGCCGGTATCACTAAA
GGTGAAGATGAAAGTGGATCCATGTCTGAATATATTCGGGTAACCGAAGATGAGAACGATGAGCCCATTG
AAATACCATCGGAAGACGATGGGACGGTGCTGCTCTCCACGGTTACAGCCCAGTTTCCAGGGGCGTGTGG
GCTTCGCTACAGGAATCCAGTGTCTCAGTGTATGAGAGGTGTCCGGCTGGTAGAAGGAATTCTGCATGCC
CCAGATGCTGGCTGGGGAAATCTGGTGTATGTTGTCAACTATCCAAAAGATAACAAAAGAAAAATGGATG
AGACAGATGCTTCATCAGCAGTGAAAGTGAAAAGAGCAGTCCAGAAAACATCCGATTTAATAGTGTTGGG
TCTCCCATGGAAAACAACCGAACAGGACCTGAAAGAGTATTTTAGTACCTTTGGAGAAGTTCTTATGGTG
CAGGTCAAGAAAGATCTTAAGACTGGTCATTCAAAGGGGTTTGGCTTTGTTCGTTTTACGGAATATGAAA
CACAAGTGAAAGTAATGTCACAGCGACATATGATAGATGGACGATGGTGTGACTGCAAACTTCCTAATTC
TAAGCAAAGCCAAGATGAGCCTTTGAGAAGCAGAAAAGTGTTTGTGGGGCGCTGTACAGAGGACATGACT
GAGGATGAGCTGCGGGAGTTCTTCTCTCAGTACGGGGATGTGATGGATGTCTTCATCCCCAAGCCATTCA
GGGCCTTTGCCTTTGTTACATTTGCAGATGATCAGATTGCGCAGTCTCTTTGTGGAGAGGACTTGATCAT
TAAAGGAATCAGCGTTCATATATCCAATGCCGAACCTAAGCATAATAGCAACAGACAACTCGAACGAAGC
GGGCGGAGTGGGGGCAACCCCGGCGGATCTGGTAATCAAGGCGGAAGCGGCAATAGCCGGGGTGGGGGAG
CCGGTCTCGGCAATAATCAAGGATCTAACATGGGCGGCGGTATGAACTCTGGCGCATCCAGTATCAACCC
GGCCATGATGGCAGCAGCACAGGCCGCCCTGCAAAGTTCATGGGGAATGATGGGTATGTTGGCAAGTCAG
CAGAACCAGTCAGGACCTTCCGGGAATAATCAAAACCAAGGGAACATGCAACGCGAACCCAATCAAGCCT
CAGGATCAGGCAATAATAGCAGTTCCGGCTCAAATTCCGGCGCGGCGATAGGGTCTGGCTCCGCCTCAAA
TGCGGGAAGCGGATCAGGGAGTAACGGAGGATCAGGCTCATCTATGGATTCAAAATCCAGCGGCAGTGGT
ATGTAGACCCAGCTTTCTTGTACAAAGTGGTTGATCCTCTATCCAGCACAGTGGCGGCCGCTCGACAATC
AACCTCTGGATTACAAAATTTGTGAAAGATTGACTGGTATTCTTAACTATGTTGCTCCTTTTACGCTATG
TGGATACGCTGCTTTAATGCCTTTGTATCATGCTATTGCTTCCCGTATGGCTTTCATTTTCTCCTCCTTG
TATAAATCCTGGTTGCTGTCTCTTTATGAGGAGTTGTGGCCCGTTGTCAGGCAACGTGGCGTGGTGTGCA
CTGTGTTTGCTGACGCAACCCCCACTGGTTGGGGCATTGCCACCACCTGTCAGCTCCTTTCCGGGACTTT
CGCTTTCCCCCTCCCTATTGCCACGGCGGAACTCATCGCCGCCTGCCTTGCCCGCTGCTGGACAGGGGCT
CGGCTGTTGGGCACTGACAATTCCGTGGTGTTGTCGGGGAAGCTGACGTCCTTTCCATGGCTGCTCGCCT
GTGTTGCCACCTGGATTCTGCGCGGGACGTCCTTCTGCTACGTCCCTTCGGCCCTCAATCCAGCGGACCT
TCCTTCCCGCGGCCTGCTGCCGGCTCTGCGGCCTCTTCCGCGTCTTCGCCTTCGCCCTCAGACGAGTCGG
ATCTCCCTTTGGGCCGCCTCCCCGCCTGGAATTCTACCGGGTAGGGGAGGCGCTTTTCCCAAGGCAGTCT
GGAGCATGCGCTTTAGCAGCCCCGCTGGGCACTTGGCGCTACACAAGTGGCCTCTGGCCTCGCACACATT
CCACATCCACCGGTAGGCGCCAACCGGCTCCGTTCTTTGGTGGCCCCTTCGCGCCACCTTCTACTCCTCC
CCTAGTCAGGAAGTTCCCCCCCGCCCCGCAGCTCGCGTCGTGCAGGACGTGACAAATGGAAGTAGCACGT
CTCACTAGTCTCGTGCAGATGGACAGCACCGCTGAGCAATGGAAGCGGGTAGGCCTTTGGGGCAGCGGCC
AATAGCAGCTTTGCTCCTTCGCTTTCTGGGCTCAGAGGCTGGGAAGGGGTGGGTCCGGGGGCGGGCTCAG
GGGCGGGCTCAGGGGCGGGGCGGGCGCCCGAAGGTCCTCCGGAGGCCCGGCATTCTGCACGCTTCAAAAG
CGCACGTCTGCCGCGCTGTTCTCCTCTTCCTCATCTCCGGGCCTTTCGACCTGCAGCCCAAGCTTACCAT
GACCGAGTACAAGCCCACGGTGCGCCTCGCCACCCGCGACGACGTCCCCAGGGCCGTACGCACCCTCGCC
GCCGCGTTCGCCGACTACCCCGCCACGCGCCACACCGTCGATCCGGACCGCCACATCGAGCGGGTCACCG
AGCTGCAAGAACTCTTCCTCACGCGCGTCGGGCTCGACATCGGCAAGGTGTGGGTCGCGGACGACGGCGC
CGCGGTGGCGGTCTGGACCACGCCGGAGAGCGTCGAAGCGGGGGCGGTGTTCGCCGAGATCGGCCCGCGC
ATGGCCGAGTTGAGCGGTTCCCGGCTGGCCGCGCAGCAACAGATGGAAGGCCTCCTGGCGCCGCACCGGC
CCAAGGAGCCCGCGTGGTTCCTGGCCACCGTCGGCGTCTCGCCCGACCACCAGGGCAAGGGTCTGGGCAG
CGCCGTCGTGCTCCCCGGAGTGGAGGCGGCCGAGCGCGCCGGGGTGCCCGCCTTCCTGGAGACCTCCGCG
CCCCGCAACCTCCCCTTCTACGAGCGGCTCGGCTTCACCGTCACCGCCGACGTCGAGGTGCCCGAAGGAC
CGCGCACCTGGTGCATGACCCGCAAGCCCGGTGCCTGACGCCCGCCCCACGACCCGCAGCGCCCGACCGA
AAGGAGCGCACGACCCCATGCATCTCGAGGGCCCGGTACCTTTAAGACCAATGACTTACAAGGCAGCTGT
AGATCTTAGCCACTTTTTAAAAGAAAAGGGGGGACTGGAAGGGCTAGCTCACTCCCAACGAAGACAAGAT
CTGCTTTTTGCTTGTACTGGGTCTCTCTGGTTAGACCAGATCTGAGCCTGGGAGCTCTCTGGCTAACTAG
GGAACCCACTGCTTAAGCCTCAATAAAGCTTGCCTTGAGTGCTTCAAGTAGTGTGTGCCCGTCTGTTGTG
TGACTCTGGTAACTAGAGATCCCTCAGACCCTTTTAGTCAGTGTGGAAAATCTCTAGCAGTAGTAGTTCA
TGTCATCTTATTATTCAGTATTTATAACTTGCAAAGAAATGAATATCAGAGAGTGAGAGGAACTTGTTTA
TTGCAGCTTATAATGGTTACAAATAAAGCAATAGCATCACAAATTTCACAAATAAAGCATTTTTTTCACT
GCATTCTAGTTGTGGTTTGTCCAAACTCATCAATGTATCTTATCATGTCTGGCTCTAGCTATCCCGCCCC
TAACTCCGCCCATCCCGCCCCTAACTCCGCCCAGTTCCGCCCATTCTCCGCCCCATGGCTGACTAATTTT
TTTTATTTATGCAGAGGCCGAGGCCGCCTCGGCCTCTGAGCTATTCCAGAAGTAGTGAGGAGGCTTTTTT
GGAGGCCTAGGGACGTACCCAATTCGCCCTATAGTGAGTCGTATTACGCGCGCTCACTGGCCGTCGTTTT
ACAACGTCGTGACTGGGAAAACCCTGGCGTTACCCAACTTAATCGCCTTGCAGCACATCCCCCTTTCGCC
AGCTGGCGTAATAGCGAAGAGGCCCGCACCGATCGCCCTTCCCAACAGTTGCGCAGCCTGAATGGCGAAT
GGG
[124 nt withheld, positions 5534-5657]
C
[91 nt withheld, positions 5659-5749]
A
[49 nt withheld, positions 5751-5799]
CCTTTGACGTTGGAGTCCACGTTCTTT
[37 nt withheld, positions 5827-5863]
ACCCTATCTCGGTCTATTCTTTTGATTTATAAGGGATTTTGCCGATTTCGGCCTATTGGTTAAAAAATGA
GCTGATTTAACAAAAATTTAACGCGAATTTTAACAAAATATTAACGCTTACAATTTAGGTGGCACTTTTC
GGGGAAATGTGCGCGGAACCCCTATTTGTTTATTTTTCTAAATACATTCAAATATGTATCCGCTCATGAG
ACAATAACCCTGATAAATGCTTCAATAATATTGAAAAAGGAAGAGTATGAGTATTCAACATTTCCGTGTC
GCCCTTATTCCCTTTTTTGCGGCATTTTGCCTTCCTGTTTTTGCTCACCCAGAAACGCTGGTGAAAGTAA
AAGATGCTGAAGATCAGTTGGGTGCACGAGTGGGTTACATCGAACTGGATCTCAACAGCGGTAAGATCCT
TGAGAGTTTTCGCCCCGAAGAACGTTTTCCAATGATGAGCACTTTTAAAGTTCTGCTATGTGGCGCGGTA
TTATCCCGTATTGACGCCGGGCAAGAGCAACTCGGTCGCCGCATACACTATTCTCAGAATGACTTGGTTG
AGTACTCACCAGTCACAGAAAAGCATCTTACGGATGGCATGACAGTAAGAGAATTATGCAGTGCTGCCAT
AACCATGAGTGATAACACTGCGGCCAACTTACTTCTGACAACGATCGGAGGACCGAAGGAGCTAACCGCT
TTTTTGCACAACATGGGGGATCATGTAACTCGCCTTGATCGTTGGGAACCGGAGCTGAATGAAGCCATAC
CAAACGACGAGCGTGACACCACGATGCCTGTAGCAATGGCAACAACGTTGCGCAAACTATTAACTGGCGA
ACTACTTACTCTAGCTTCCCGGCAACAATTAATAGACTGGATGGAGGCGGATAAAGTTGCAGGACCACTT
CTGCGCTCGGCCCTTCCGGCTGGCTGGTTTATTGCTGATAAATCTGGAGCCGGTGAGCGTGGGTCTCGCG
GTATCATTGCAGCACTGGGGCCAGATGGTAAGCCCTCCCGTATCGTAGTTATCTACACGACGGGGAGTCA
GGCAACTATGGATGAACGAAATAGACAGATCGCTGAGATAGGTGCCTCACTGATTAAGCATTGGTAACTG
TCAGACCAAGTTTACTCATATATACTTTAGATTGATTTAAAACTTCATTTTTAATTTAAAAGGATCTAGG
TGAAGATCCTTTTTGATAATCTCATGACCAAAATCCCTTAACGTGAGTTTTCGTTCCACTGAGCGTCAGA
CCCCGTAGAAAAGATCAAAGGATCTTCTTGAGATCCTTTTTTTCTGCGCGTAATCTGCTGCTTGCAAACA
AAAAAACCACCGCTACCAGCGGTGGTTTGTTTGCCGGATCAAGAGCTACCAACTCTTTTTCCGAAGGTAA
CTGGCTTCAGCAGAGCGCAGATACCAAATACTGTTCTTCTAGTGTAGCCGTAGTTAGGCCACCACTTCAA
GAACTCTGTAGCACCGCCTACATACCTCGCTCTGCTAATCCTGTTACCAGTGGCTGCTGCCAGTGGCGAT
AAGTCGTGTCTTACCGGGTTGGACTCAAGACGATAGTTACCGGATAAGGCGCAGCGGTCGGGCTGAACGG
GGGGTTCGTGCACACAGCCCAGCTTGGAGCGAACGACCTACACCGAACTGAGATACCTACAGCGTGAGCT
ATGAGAAAGCGCCACGCTTCCCGAAGGGAGAAAGGCGGACAGGTATCCGGTAAGCGGCAGGGTCGGAACA
GGAGAGCGCACGAGGGAGCTTCCAGGGGGAAACGCCTGGTATCTTTATAGTCCTGTCGGGTTTCGCCACC
TCTGACTTGAGCGTCGATTTTTGTGATGCTCGTCAGGGGGGCGGAGCCTATGGAAAAACGCCAGCAACGC
GGCCTTTTTACGGTTCCTGGCCTTTTGCTGGCCTTTTGCTCACATGTTCTTTCCTGCGTTATCCCCTGAT
TCTGTGGATAACCGTATTACCGCCTTTGAGTGAGCTGATACCGCTCGCCGCAGCCGAACGACCGAGCGCA
GCGAGTCAGTGAGCGAGGAAGCGGAAGAGCGCCCAATACGCAAACCGCCTCTCCCCGCGCGTTGGCCGAT
TCATTAATGCAGCTGGCACGACAGGTTTCCCGACTGGAAAGCGGGCAGTGAGCGCAACGCAATTAATGTG
AGTTAGCTCACTCATTAGGCACCCCAGGCTTTACACTTTATGCTTCCGGCTCGTATGTTGTGTGGAATTG
TGAGCGGATAACAATTTCACACAGGAAACAGCTATGACCATGATTACGCCAAGCGCGCAATTAACCCTCA
CTAAAGGGAACAAAAGCTGGAGCTGCAAGCTTAATGTAGTCTTATGCAATACTCTTGTAGTCTTGCAACA
TGGTAACGATGAGTTAGCAACATGCCTTACAAGGAGAGAAAAAGCACCGTGCATGCCGATTGGTGGAAGT
AAGGTGGTACGATCGTGCCTTATTAGGAAGGCAACAGACGGGTCTGACATGGATTGGACGAACCACTGAA
TTGCCGCATTGCAGAGATATTGTATTTAAGTGCCTAGCTCGATACATAAACGGGTCTCTCTGGTTAGACC
AGATCTGAGCCTGGGAGCTCTCTGGCTAACTAGGGAACCCACTGCTTAAGCCTCAATAAAGCTTGCCTTG
AGTGCTTCAAGTAGTGTGTGCCCGTCTGTTGTGTGACTCTGGTAACTAGAGATCCCTCAGACCCTTTTAG
TCAGTGTGGAAAATCTCTAGCAGTGGCGCCCGAACAGGGACTTGAAAGCGAAAGGGAAACCAGAGGAGCT
CTCTCGACGCAGGACTCGGCTTGCTGAAGCGCGCACGGCAAGAGGCGAGGGGCGGCGACTGGTGAGTACG
CCAAAAATTTTGACTAGCGGAGGCTAGAAGGAGAGAGATGGGTGCGAGAGCGTCAGTATTAAGCGGGGGA
GAATTAGATCGCGATGGGAAAAAATTCGGTTAAGGCCAGGGGGAAAGAAAAAATATAAATTAAAACATAT
AGTATGGGCAAGCAGGGAGCTAGAACGATTCGCAGTTAATCCTGGCCTGTTAGAAACATCAGAAGGCTGT
AGACAAATACTGGGACAGCTACAACCATCCCTTCAGACAGGATCAGAAGAACTTAGATCATTATATAATA
CAGTAGCAACCCTCTATTGTGTGCATCAAAGGATAGAGATAAAAGACACCAAGGAAGCTTTAGACAAGAT
AGAGGAAGAGCAAAACAAAAGTAAGACCACCGCACAGCAAGCGGCCGCTGATCTTCAGACCTGGAGGAGG
AGATATGAGGGACAATTGGAGAAGTGAATTATATAAATATAAAGTAGTAAAAATTGAACCATTAGGAGTA
GCACCCACCAAGGCAAAGAGAAGAGTGGTGCAGAGAGAAAAAAGAGCAGTGGGAATAGGAGCTTTGTTCC
TTGGGTTCTTGGGAGCAGCAGGAAGCACTATGGGCGCAGCGTCAATGACGCTGACGGTACAGGCCAGACA
ATTATTGTCTGGTATAGTGCAGCAGCAGAACAATTTGCTGAGGGCTATTGAGGCGCAACAGCATCTGTTG
CAACTCACAGTCTGGGGCATCAAGCAGCTCCAGGCAAGAATCCTGGCTGTGGAAAGATACCTAAAGGATC
AACAGCTCCTGGGGATTTGGGGTTGCTCTGGAAAACTCATTTGCACCACTGCTGTGCCTTGGAATGCTAG
TTGGAGTAATAAATCTCTGGAACAGATTTGGAATCACACGACCTGGATGGAGTGGGACAGAGAAATTAAC
AATTACACAAGCTTAATACACTCCTTAATTGAAGAATCGCAAAACCAGCAAGAAAAGAATGAACAAGAAT
TATTGGAATTAGATAAATGGGCAAGTTTGTGGAATTGGTTTAACATAACAAATTGGCTGTGGTATATAAA
ATTATTCATAATGATAGTAGGAGGCTTGGTAGGTTTAAGAATAGTTTTTGCTGTACTTTCTATAGTGAAT
AGAGTTAGGCAGGGATATTCACCATTATCGTTTCAGACCCACCTCCCAACCCCGAGGGGACCCGACAGGC
CCGA
